>Addgene plasmid #141348 | pLX302 EGFP-V5 | addgene full sequence | sequence record 307212 | Addgene NGS Result
TGTAGTCTTATGCAATACTCTTGTAGTCTTGCAACATGGTAACGATGAGTTAGCAACATGCCTTACAAGG
AGAGAAAAAGCACCGTGCATGCCGATTGGTGGAAGTAAGGTGGTACGATCGTGCCTTATTAGGAAGGCAA
CAGACGGGTCTGACATGGATTGGACGAACCACTGAATTGCCGCATTGCAGAGATATTGTATTTAAGTGCC
TAGCTCGATACATAAACGGGTCTCTCTGGTTAGACCAGATCTGAGCCTGGGAGCTCTCTGGCTAACTAGG
GAACCCACTGCTTAAGCCTCAATAAAGCTTGCCTTGAGTGCTTCAAGTAGTGTGTGCCCGTCTGTTGTGT
GACTCTGGTAACTAGAGATCCCTCAGACCCTTTTAGTCAGTGTGGAAAATCTCTAGCAGTGGCGCCCGAA
CAGGGACTTGAAAGCGAAAGGGAAACCAGAGGAGCTCTCTCGACGCAGGACTCGGCTTGCTGAAGCGCGC
ACGGCAAGAGGCGAGGGGCGGCGACTGGTGAGTACGCCAAAAATTTTGACTAGCGGAGGCTAGAAGGAGA
GAGATGGGTGCGAGAGCGTCAGTATTAAGCGGGGGAGAATTAGATCGCGATGGGAAAAAATTCGGTTAAG
GCCAGGGGGAAAGAAAAAATATAAATTAAAACATATAGTATGGGCAAGCAGGGAGCTAGAACGATTCGCA
GTTAATCCTGGCCTGTTAGAAACATCAGAAGGCTGTAGACAAATACTGGGACAGCTACAACCATCCCTTC
AGACAGGATCAGAAGAACTTAGATCATTATATAATACAGTAGCAACCCTCTATTGTGTGCATCAAAGGAT
AGAGATAAAAGACACCAAGGAAGCTTTAGACAAGATAGAGGAAGAGCAAAACAAAAGTAAGACCACCGCA
CAGCAAGCGGCCGCTGATCTTCAGACCTGGAGGAGGAGATATGAGGGACAATTGGAGAAGTGAATTATAT
AAATATAAAGTAGTAAAAATTGAACCATTAGGAGTAGCACCCACCAAGGCAAAGAGAAGAGTGGTGCAGA
GAGAAAAAAGAGCAGTGGGAATAGGAGCTTTGTTCCTTGGGTTCTTGGGAGCAGCAGGAAGCACTATGGG
CGCAGCGTCAATGACGCTGACGGTACAGGCCAGACAATTATTGTCTGGTATAGTGCAGCAGCAGAACAAT
TTGCTGAGGGCTATTGAGGCGCAACAGCATCTGTTGCAACTCACAGTCTGGGGCATCAAGCAGCTCCAGG
CAAGAATCCTGGCTGTGGAAAGATACCTAAAGGATCAACAGCTCCTGGGGATTTGGGGTTGCTCTGGAAA
ACTCATTTGCACCACTGCTGTGCCTTGGAATGCTAGTTGGAGTAATAAATCTCTGGAACAGATTTGGAAT
CACACGACCTGGATGGAGTGGGACAGAGAAATTAACAATTACACAAGCTTAATACACTCCTTAATTGAAG
AATCGCAAAACCAGCAAGAAAAGAATGAACAAGAATTATTGGAATTAGATAAATGGGCAAGTTTGTGGAA
TTGGTTTAACATAACAAATTGGCTGTGGTATATAAAATTATTCATAATGATAGTAGGAGGCTTGGTAGGT
TTAAGAATAGTTTTTGCTGTACTTTCTATAGTGAATAGAGTTAGGCAGGGATATTCACCATTATCGTTTC
AGACCCACCTCCCAACCCCGAGGGGACCCTTGCGCCTTTTCCAAGGCAGCCCTGGGTTTGCGCAGGGACG
CGGCTGCTCTGGGCGTGGTTCCGGGAAACGCAGCGGCGCCGACCCTGGGTCTCGCACATTCTTCACGTCC
GTTCGCAGCGTCACCCGGATCTTCGCCGCTACCCTTGTGGGCCCCCCGGCGACGCTTCCTGCTCCGCCCC
TAAGTCGGGAAGGTTCCTTGCGGTTCGCGGCGTGCCGGACGTGACAAACGGAAGCCGCACGTCTCACTAG
TACCCTCGCAGACGGACAGCGCCAGGGAGCAATGGCAGCGCGCCGACCGCGATGGGCTGTGGCCAATAGC
GGCTGCTCAGCAGGGCGCGCCGAGAGCAGCGGCCGGGAAGGGGCGGTGCGGGAGGCGGGGTGTGGGGCGG
TAGTGTGGGCCCTGTTCCTGCCCGCGCGGTGTTCCGCATTCTGCAAGCCTCCGGAGCGCACGTCGGCAGT
CGGCTCCCTCGTTGACCGAATCACCGACCTCTCTCCCCAGGGGGTACCACCGGAGCTTACCATGACCGAG
TACAAGCCCACGGTGCGCCTCGCCACCCGCGACGACGTCCCCAGGGCCGTACGCACCCTCGCCGCCGCGT
TCGCCGACTACCCCGCCACGCGCCACACCGTCGATCCGGACCGCCACATCGAGCGGGTCACCGAGCTGCA
AGAACTCTTCCTCACGCGCGTCGGGCTCGACATCGGCAAGGTGTGGGTCGCGGACGACGGCGCCGCCGTG
GCGGTCTGGACCACGCCGGAGAGCGTCGAAGCGGGGGCGGTGTTCGCCGAGATCGGCCCGCGCATGGCCG
AGTTGAGCGGTTCCCGGCTGGCCGCGCAGCAACAGATGGAAGGCCTCCTGGCGCCGCACCGGCCCAAGGA
GCCCGCGTGGTTCCTGGCCACCGTCGGCGTCTCGCCCGACCACCAGGGCAAGGGTCTGGGCAGCGCCGTC
GTGCTCCCCGGAGTGGAGGCGGCCGAGCGCGCCGGGGTGCCCGCCTTCCTGGAGACCTCCGCGCCCCGCA
ACCTCCCCTTCTACGAGCGGCTCGGCTTCACCGTCACCGCCGACGTCGAGGTGCCCGAAGGACCGCGCAC
CTGGTGCATGACCCGCAAGCCCGGTGCCTGAGAATTCTAGATCTTGAGACAAATGGCAGTATTCATCCAC
AATTTTAAAAGAAAAGGGGGGATTGGGGGGTACAGTGCAGGGGAAAGAATAGTAGACATAATAGCAACAG
ACATACAAACTAAAGAATTACAAAAACAAATTACAAAAATTCAAAATTTTCGGGTTTATTACAGGGACAG
CAGAGATCCACTTTGGCGCCGGCTCGAGGGGGCCCGGGGTTATTAATAGTAATCAATTACGGGGTCATTA
GTTCATAGCCCATATATGGAGTTCCGCGTTACATAACTTACGGTAAATGGCCCGCCTGGCTGACCGCCCA
ACGACCCCCGCCCATTGACGTCAATAATGACGTATGTTCCCATAGTAACGCCAATAGGGACTTTCCATTG
ACGTCAATGGGTGGAGTATTTACGGTAAACTGCCCACTTGGCAGTACATCAAGTGTATCATATGCCAAGT
ACGCCCCCTATTGACGTCAATGACGGTAAATGGCCCGCCTGGCATTATGCCCAGTACATGACCTTATGGG
ACTTTCCTACTTGGCAGTACATCTACGTATTAGTCATCGCTATTACCATGGTGATGCGGTTTTGGCAGTA
CATCAATGGGCGTGGATAGCGGTTTGACTCACGGGGATTTCCAAGTCTCCACCCCATTGACGTCAATGGG
AGTTTGTTTTGGCACCAAAATCAACGGGACTTTCCAAAATGTCGTAACAACTCCGCCCCATTGACGCAAA
TGGGCGGTAGGCGTGTACGGTGGGAGGTCTATATAAGCAGAGCTCTCTGGCTAACTGTCGGGATCAACAA
GTTTGTACAAAAAAGCAGGCTCCGCGGCCGCCCCCTTCACCATGGTGAGCAAGGGCGAGGAGCTGTTCAC
CGGGGTGGTGCCCATCCTGGTCGAGCTGGACGGCGACGTAAACGGCCACAAGTTCAGCGTGTCTGGCGAG
GGCGAGGGCGATGCCACCTACGGCAAGCTGACCCTGAAGTTCATCTGCACCACCGGCAAGCTGCCCGTGC
CCTGGCCCACCCTCGTGACCACCCTGACCTACGGCGTGCAGTGCTTCAGCCGCTACCCCGACCACATGAA
GCAGCACGACTTCTTCAAGTCCGCCATGCCCGAAGGCTACGTCCAGGAGCGCACCATCTTCTTCAAGGAC
GACGGCAACTACAAGACCCGCGCCGAGGTGAAGTTCGAGGGCGACACCCTGGTGAACCGCATCGAGCTGA
AGGGCATCGACTTCAAGGAGGACGGCAACATCCTGGGGCACAAGCTGGAGTACAACTACAACAGCCACAA
CGTCTATATCATGGCCGACAAGCAGAAGAACGGCATCAAGGCGAACTTCAAGATCCGCCACAACATCGAG
GACGGCAGCGTGCAGCTCGCCGACCACTACCAGCAGAACACCCCCATCGGCGACGGCCCCGTGCTGCTGC
CCGACAACCACTACCTGAGCACCCAGTCCGCCCTGAGCAAAGACCCCAACGAGAAGCGCGATCACATGGT
CCTGCTGGAGTTCGTGACCGCCGCCGGGATCACTCTCGGCATGGACGAGCTGTACAAGTCCAAGGGTGGG
CGCGCCGACCCAGCTTTCTTGTACAAAGTGGTTGGTAAGCCTATCCCTAACCCTCTCCTCGGTCTCGATT
CTACGTAGTAATGAGCTAGCGCTAACCGGTGGCGCGTTAAGTCGACAATCAACCTCTGGATTACAAAATT
TGTGAAAGATTGACTGGTATTCTTAACTATGTTGCTCCTTTTACGCTATGTGGATACGCTGCTTTAATGC
CTTTGTATCATGCTATTGCTTCCCGTATGGCTTTCATTTTCTCCTCCTTGTATAAATCCTGGTTGCTGTC
TCTTTATGAGGAGTTGTGGCCCGTTGTCAGGCAACGTGGCGTGGTGTGCACTGTGTTTGCTGACGCAACC
CCCACTGGTTGGGGCATTGCCACCACCTGTCAGCTCCTTTCCGGGACTTTCGCTTTCCCCCTCCCTATTG
CCACGGCGGAACTCATCGCCGCCTGCCTTGCCCGCTGCTGGACAGGGGCTCGGCTGTTGGGCACTGACAA
TTCCGTGGTGTTGTCGGGGAAATCATCGTCCTTTCCTTGGCTGCTCGCCTGTGTTGCCACCTGGATTCTG
CGCGGGACGTCCTTCTGCTACGTCCCTTCGGCCCTCAATCCAGCGGACCTTCCTTCCCGCGGCCTGCTGC
CGGCTCTGCGGCCTCTTCCGCGTCTTCGCCTTCGCCCTCAGACGAGTCGGATCTCCCTTTGGGCCGCCTC
CCCGCGTCGACTTTAAGACCAATGACTTACAAGGCAGCTGTAGATCTTAGCCACTTTTTAAAAGAAAAGG
GGGGACTGGAAGGGCTAATTCACTCCCAACGAAGACAAGATCTGCTTTTTGCTTGTACTGGGTCTCTCTG
GTTAGACCAGATCTGAGCCTGGGAGCTCTCTGGCTAACTAGGGAACCCACTGCTTAAGCCTCAATAAAGC
TTGCCTTGAGTGCTTCAAGTAGTGTGTGCCCGTCTGTTGTGTGACTCTGGTAACTAGAGATCCCTCAGAC
CCTTTTAGTCAGTGTGGAAAATCTCTAGCAGTACGTATAGTAGTTCATGTCATCTTATTATTCAGTATTT
ATAACTTGCAAAGAAATGAATATCAGAGAGTGAGAGGAACTTGTTTATTGCAGCTTATAATGGTTACAAA
TAAAGCAATAGCATCACAAATTTCACAAATAAAGCATTTTTTTCACTGCATTCTAGTTGTGGTTTGTCCA
AACTCATCAATGTATCTTATCATGTCTGGCTCTAGCTATCCCGCCCCTAACTCCGCCCATCCCGCCCCTA
ACTCCGCCCAGTTCCGCCCATTCTCCGCCCCATGGCTGACTAATTTTTTTTATTTATGCAGAGGCCGAGG
CCGCCTCGGCCTCTGAGCTATTCCAGAAGTAGTGAGGAGGCTTTTTTGGAGGCCTAGGGACGTACCCAAT
TCGCCCTATAGTGAGTCGTATTACGCGCGCTCACTGGCCGTCGTTTTACAACGTCGTGACTGGGAAAACC
CTGGCGTTACCCAACTTAATCGCCTTGCAGCACATCCCCCTTTCGCCAGCTGGCGTAATAGCGAAGAGGC
CCGCACCGATCGCCCTTCCCAACAGTTGCGCAGCCTGAATGGCGAATGGG
[124 nt withheld, positions 6001-6124]
C
[91 nt withheld, positions 6126-6216]
A
[49 nt withheld, positions 6218-6266]
CCTTTGACGTTGGAGTCCACGTTCTTT
[37 nt withheld, positions 6294-6330]
ACCCTATCTCGGTCTATTCTTTTGATTTATAAGGGATTTTGCCGATTTCGGCCTATTGGTTAAAAAATGA
GCTGATTTAACAAAAATTTAACGCGAATTTTAACAAAATATTAACGCTTACAATTTAGGTGGCACTTTTC
GGGGAAATGTGCGCGGAACCCCTATTTGTTTATTTTTCTAAATACATTCAAATATGTATCCGCTCATGAG
ACAATAACCCTGATAAATGCTTCAATAATATTGAAAAAGGAAGAGTATGAGTATTCAACATTTCCGTGTC
GCCCTTATTCCCTTTTTTGCGGCATTTTGCCTTCCTGTTTTTGCTCACCCAGAAACGCTGGTGAAAGTAA
AAGATGCTGAAGATCAGTTGGGTGCACGAGTGGGTTACATCGAACTGGATCTCAACAGCGGTAAGATCCT
TGAGAGTTTTCGCCCCGAAGAACGTTTTCCAATGATGAGCACTTTTAAAGTTCTGCTATGTGGCGCGGTA
TTATCCCGTATTGACGCCGGGCAAGAGCAACTCGGTCGCCGCATACACTATTCTCAGAATGACTTGGTTG
AGTACTCACCAGTCACAGAAAAGCATCTTACGGATGGCATGACAGTAAGAGAATTATGCAGTGCTGCCAT
AACCATGAGTGATAACACTGCGGCCAACTTACTTCTGACAACGATCGGAGGACCGAAGGAGCTAACCGCT
TTTTTGCACAACATGGGGGATCATGTAACTCGCCTTGATCGTTGGGAACCGGAGCTGAATGAAGCCATAC
CAAACGACGAGCGTGACACCACGATGCCTGTAGCAATGGCAACAACGTTGCGCAAACTATTAACTGGCGA
ACTACTTACTCTAGCTTCCCGGCAACAATTAATAGACTGGATGGAGGCGGATAAAGTTGCAGGACCACTT
CTGCGCTCGGCCCTTCCGGCTGGCTGGTTTATTGCTGATAAATCTGGAGCCGGTGAGCGTGGGTCTCGCG
GTATCATTGCAGCACTGGGGCCAGATGGTAAGCCCTCCCGTATCGTAGTTATCTACACGACGGGGAGTCA
GGCAACTATGGATGAACGAAATAGACAGATCGCTGAGATAGGTGCCTCACTGATTAAGCATTGGTAACTG
TCAGACCAAGTTTACTCATATATACTTTAGATTGATTTAAAACTTCATTTTTAATTTAAAAGGATCTAGG
TGAAGATCCTTTTTGATAATCTCATGACCAAAATCCCTTAACGTGAGTTTTCGTTCCACTGAGCGTCAGA
CCCCGTAGAAAAGATCAAAGGATCTTCTTGAGATCCTTTTTTTCTGCGCGTAATCTGCTGCTTGCAAACA
AAAAAACCACCGCTACCAGCGGTGGTTTGTTTGCCGGATCAAGAGCTACCAACTCTTTTTCCGAAGGTAA
CTGGCTTCAGCAGAGCGCAGATACCAAATACTGTTCTTCTAGTGTAGCCGTAGTTAGGCCACCACTTCAA
GAACTCTGTAGCACCGCCTACATACCTCGCTCTGCTAATCCTGTTACCAGTGGCTGCTGCCAGTGGCGAT
AAGTCGTGTCTTACCGGGTTGGACTCAAGACGATAGTTACCGGATAAGGCGCAGCGGTCGGGCTGAACGG
GGGGTTCGTGCACACAGCCCAGCTTGGAGCGAACGACCTACACCGAACTGAGATACCTACAGCGTGAGCT
ATGAGAAAGCGCCACGCTTCCCGAAGGGAGAAAGGCGGACAGGTATCCGGTAAGCGGCAGGGTCGGAACA
GGAGAGCGCACGAGGGAGCTTCCAGGGGGAAACGCCTGGTATCTTTATAGTCCTGTCGGGTTTCGCCACC
TCTGACTTGAGCGTCGATTTTTGTGATGCTCGTCAGGGGGGCGGAGCCTATGGAAAAACGCCAGCAACGC
GGCCTTTTTACGGTTCCTGGCCTTTTGCTGGCCTTTTGCTCACATGTTCTTTCCTGCGTTATCCCCTGAT
TCTGTGGATAACCGTATTACCGCCTTTGAGTGAGCTGATACCGCTCGCCGCAGCCGAACGACCGAGCGCA
GCGAGTCAGTGAGCGAGGAAGCGGAAGAGCGCCCAATACGCAAACCGCCTCTCCCCGCGCGTTGGCCGAT
TCATTAATGCAGCTGGCACGACAGGTTTCCCGACTGGAAAGCGGGCAGTGAGCGCAACGCAATTAATGTG
AGTTAGCTCACTCATTAGGCACCCCAGGCTTTACACTTTATGCTTCCGGCTCGTATGTTGTGTGGAATTG
TGAGCGGATAACAATTTCACACAGGAAACAGCTATGACCATGATTACGCCAAGCGCGCAATTAACCCTCA
CTAAAGGGAACAAAAGCTGGAGCTGCAAGCTTAA
Features (pLannotate 1.2.2; 31 found; start..end, strand, type, name):
      1..227     +  promoter       RSV promoter: Rous sarcoma virus enhancer/promoter
    228..408     +  LTR            5' LTR (truncated): truncated 5' long terminal repeat (LTR) from HIV-1
    455..580     +  misc_feature   HIV-1 Ψ: packaging signal of human immunodeficiency virus type 1
    564..927     +  CDS            HIV-1 gag (fragment): gag protein from human immunodeficiency virus 1; gag
   1073..1306    +  misc_feature   RRE: The Rev response element (RRE) of HIV-1 allows for Rev-dependent mRNA export from the nucleus to the cytoplasm.
   1683..1709    +  CDS            Rev (fragment): human immunodeficiency virus 1 (HIV-1) Rev protein; rev; enhances nuclear export of unspliced and incompletely spliced viral mRNAs
   1710..2210    +  promoter       hPGK promoter: human phosphoglycerate kinase 1 promoter
   2232..2831    +  CDS            PuroR (fragment): puromycin N-acetyltransferase; pac from Streptomyces; confers resistance to puromycin
   2873..2990    +  misc_feature   cPPT/CTS: central polypurine tract and central termination sequence of HIV-1
   3107..3410    +  enhancer       CMV enhancer: human cytomegalovirus immediate early enhancer
   3411..3614    +  promoter       CMV promoter: human cytomegalovirus (CMV) immediate early promoter
   3637..3661    +  protein_bind   attB1: mutant version of attB; recombination site for the Gateway® BP reaction BP Clonase™
   3682..4398    +  CDS            EGFP: EGFP is a basic (constitutively fluorescent) green fluorescent protein published in 1996, derived from Aequorea victoria. It is reported to be a rapidly-maturing weak dimer with moderate acid sensitivity.
   4418..4442    -  protein_bind   attB2: mutant version of attB; recombination site for the Gateway® BP reaction BP Clonase™
   4444..4485    +  CDS            V5 tag: epitope tag from simian virus 5
   4527..5115    +  misc_feature   WPRE: woodchuck hepatitis virus posttranscriptional regulatory element
   5166..5185    +  misc_feature   cPPT/CTS (fragment): central polypurine tract and central termination sequence of HIV-1
   5187..5420    +  LTR            3' LTR (ΔU3): self-inactivating 3' long terminal repeat (LTR) from HIV-1
   5498..5619    +  polyA_signal   SV40 poly(A) signal: SV40 polyadenylation signal
   5659..5794    +  rep_origin     SV40 ori: SV40 origin of replication
   5815..5833    -  promoter       T7 promoter: promoter for bacteriophage T7 RNA polymerase
   5841..5996    +  CDS            lacZα (fragment): LacZα fragment of β-galactosidase; lacZ fragment
   6001..6429    +  rep_origin     f1 ori (sequence partly withheld): f1 bacteriophage origin of replication; arrow indicates direction of (+) strand synthesis
   6482..6586    +  promoter       AmpR promoter: bla
   6587..7447    +  CDS            AmpR: β-lactamase; bla; confers resistance to ampicillin, carbenicillin, and related antibiotics
   7618..8206    +  rep_origin     ori: high-copy-number ColE1/pMB1/pBR322/pUC origin of replication
   8389..8481    +  CDS            lacI (fragment): lac repressor; lacI; The lac repressor binds to the lac operator to inhibit transcription in E. coli. This inhibition can be relieved by adding lactose or isopropyl-β-D-thiogalactopyranoside (IPTG).
   8494..8515    +  protein_bind   CAP binding site: CAP binding activates transcription in the presence of cAMP. E. coli catabolite activator protein
   8530..8560    +  promoter       lac promoter: promoter for the E. coli lac operon
   8568..8584    +  protein_bind   lac operator: The lac repressor binds to the lac operator to inhibit transcription in E. coli. This inhibition can be relieved by adding lactose or isopropyl-β-D-thiogalactopyranoside (IPTG). lac repressor encoded by lacI
   8629..8647    +  promoter       T3 promoter: promoter for bacteriophage T3 RNA polymerase
