[The description below was written by a language model from this plasmid's Addgene catalogue record and pLannotate feature annotations shown in this document.]
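Description:
pLX302 EGFP-V5 is a lentiviral mammalian expression plasmid built on the Gateway-compatible pLX302 backbone, carrying EGFP fused at its C terminus to a backbone-encoded V5 epitope tag. It is propagated in E. coli through a high-copy ColE1/pUC-type origin with ampicillin selection (AmpR under its own promoter). The backbone also retains an f1 origin, an SV40 origin and poly(A) signal, T7 and T3 promoters, and remnants of lac sequences. The sequenced record is 8,674 nt, shorter than the listed empty backbone size. This would be expected if the Gateway selection cassette was replaced by the smaller EGFP insert, although the record does not say so.

The transfer cassette has a third-generation, self-inactivating layout. An RSV promoter drives a truncated HIV-1 5' LTR, followed by the Ψ packaging signal with a gag fragment, the RRE for Rev-dependent export of genomic RNA, and a cPPT/CTS, and it ends in a ΔU3 3' LTR. Because viral structural and regulatory genes are absent, packaging functions must be supplied in trans.

Within the provirus, a human PGK promoter drives puromycin N-acetyltransferase for selection of transduced cells. A separate CMV enhancer/promoter drives EGFP. The EGFP coding sequence is flanked by attB1 and attB2 sites, showing that it was introduced by Gateway recombination, and it reads through attB2 into the V5 tag. A downstream WPRE enhances transcript stability and expression.

The stated purpose is simply expression of V5-tagged GFP. Such a construct is typically used as a fluorescent, epitope-tagged control alongside other pLX302 clones, though the record does not specify this.
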