Addgene plasmid #141348: pLX302 EGFP-V5
Purpose: Expresses V5 tagged GFP
Depositing lab: Kevin Janes. Depositing organization: University of Virginia.
Backbone
  Vector backbone: pLX302
  Backbone manufacturer: Addgene #25896
  Backbone size w/o insert (bp): 9573
  Vector type: Mammalian Expression, Lentiviral
  Selectable markers: Puromycin
Growth in bacteria
  Bacterial resistance: Ampicillin, 100 μg/mL
  Growth temperature: 37°C
  Growth strain: NEB Stable
  Copy number: Unknown
Gene/Insert
  Gene/Insert name: EGFP (alt name: GFP)
  Species: Synthetic
  Tag / fusion protein: V5 tag (C terminal on backbone)
Terms and licenses: Academic/Nonprofit Terms; Industry Terms: Not Available to Industry
How to cite: pLX302 EGFP-V5 was a gift from Kevin Janes (Addgene plasmid # 141348 ; http://n2t.net/addgene:141348 ; RRID:Addgene_141348)
